>Addgene plasmid #240145 | pFLEX-FLAG-human Cyclin L1 alpha | addgene full sequence | sequence record 477234 | Addgene NGS Result
GAAGATCCTTTGATCTTTTCTACGGGGTCTGACGCTCAGTGGAACGAAAACTCACGTTAAGGGATTTTGG
TCATGAGATTATCAAAAAGGATCTTCACCTAGATCCTTTTAAATTAAAAATGAAGTTTTAAATCAATCTA
AAGTATATATGAGTAAACTTGGTCTGACAGTTACCAATGCTTAATCAGTGAGGCACCTATCTCAGCGATC
TGTCTATTTCGTTCATCCATAGTTGCCTGACTCCCCGTCGTGTAGATAACTACGATACGGGAGGGCTTAC
CATCTGGCCCCAGTGCTGCAATGATACCGCGAGACCCACGCTCACCGGCTCCAGATTTATCAGCAATAAA
CCAGCCAGCCGGAAGGGCCGAGCGCAGAAGTGGTCCTGCAACTTTATCCGCCTCCATCCAGTCTATTAAT
TGTTGCCGGGAAGCTAGAGTAAGTAGTTCGCCAGTTAATAGTTTGCGCAACGTTGTTGCCATTGCTGCAG
GCATCGTGGTGTCACGCTCGTCGTTTGGTATGGCTTCATTCAGCTCCGGTTCCCAACGATCAAGGCGAGT
TACATGATCCCCCATGTTGTGCAAAAAAGCGGTTAGCTCCTTCGGTCCTCCGATCGTTGTCAGAAGTAAG
TTGGCCGCAGTGTTATCACTCATGGTTATGGCAGCACTGCATAATTCTCTTACTGTCATGCCATCCGTAA
GATGCTTTTCTGTGACTGGTGAGTACTCAACCAAGTCATTCTGAGAATAGTGTATGCGGCGACCGAGTTG
CTCTTGCCCGGCGTCAACACGGGATAATACCGCGCCACATAGCAGAACTTTAAAAGTGCTCATCATTGGA
AAACGTTCTTCGGGGCGAAAACTCTCAAGGATCTTACCGCTGTTGAGATCCAGTTCGATGTAACCCACTC
GTGCACCCAACTGATCTTCAGCATCTTTTACTTTCACCAGCGTTTCTGGGTGAGCAAAAACAGGAAGGCA
AAATGCCGCAAAAAAGGGAATAAGGGCGACACGGAAATGTTGAATACTCATACTCTTCCTTTTTCAATAT
TATTGAAGCATTTATCAGGGTTATTGTCTCATGAGCGGATACATATTTGAATGTATTTAGAAAAATAAAC
AAATAGGGGTTCCGCGCACATTTCCCCGAAAAGTGCCACCTGACGTCTAAGAAACCATTATTATCATGAC
ATTAACCTATAAAAATAGGCGTATCACGAGGCCCTTTCGTCTTCAAGAATTGGTCGACCAATTCTCATGT
TTGACAGCTTATCATCGATAAGCTTGGCTGTGGAATGTGTGTCAGTTAGGGTGTGGAAAGTCCCCAGGCT
CCCCAGCAGGCAGAAGTATGCAAAGCATGCATCTCAATTAGTCAGCAACCAGGTGTGGAAAGTCCCCAGG
CTCCCCAGCAGGCAGAAGTATGCAAAGCATGCATCTCAATTAGTCAGCAACCATAGTCCCGCCCCTAACT
CCGCCCATCCCGCCCCTAACTCCGCCCAGTTCCGCCCATTCTCCGCCCCATGGCTGACTAATTTTTTTTA
TTTATGCAGAGGCCGAGGCCGCCTCGGCCTCTGAGCTATTCCAGAAGTAGTGAGGAGGCTTTTTTGGAGG
CCTAGGCTTTTGCAAAAAGCTCCTCGATCGAGGGGCTCGCATCTCTCCTTCACGCGCCCGCCGCCCTACC
TGAGGCCGCCATCCACGCCGGTTGAGTCGCGTTCTGCCGCCTCCCGCCTGTGGTGCCTCCTGAACTGCGT
CCGCCGTCTAGGTAAGTTTAAAGCTCAGGTCGAGACCGGGCCTTTGTCCGGCGCTCCCTTGGAGCCTACC
TAGACTCAGCCGGCTCTCCACGCTTTGCCTGACCCTGCTTGCTCAACTCTACGTCTTTGTTTCGTTTTCT
GTTCTGCGCCGTTACAGATCCAAGCTCCTCGATCGAGGAACTGAAAAACCAGAAAGTTAACTGGTAAGTT
TAGTCTTTTTGTCTTTTATTTCAGGTCCCGGATCCGGTGGTGGTGCAAATCAAAGAACTGCTCCTCAGTG
GATGTTGCCTTTACTTCTAGGCCTGTACGGAAGTGTTACTTCTGCTCTAAAAGCTGCTCTAGCCCTCGCC
ATGGACTACAAGGACGACGATGACAAGTCTCGAGCAATTGAATTCATGGCGTCCGGGCCTCATTCGACAG
CTACTGCTGCCGCAGCCGCCTCATCGGCCGCCCCAAGCGCGGGCGGCTCCAGCTCCGGGACGACGACCAC
GACGACGACCACGACGGGAGGGATCCTGATCGGCGATCGCCTGTACTCGGAAGTTTCACTTACCATCGAC
CACTCTCTGATTCCGGAGGAGAGGCTCTCGCCCACCCCATCCATGCAGGATGGGCTCGACCTGCCCAGTG
AGACGGACTTACGCATCCTGGGCTGCGAGCTCATCCAGGCCGCCGGCATTCTCCTCCGGCTGCCGCAGGT
GGCGATGGCAACGGGGCAGGTGTTGTTTCATCGTTTTTTCTACTCCAAATCTTTCGTCAAACACAGTTTC
GAGATTGTTGCTATGGCTTGTATTAATCTTGCATCAAAAATCGAAGAAGCACCTAGAAGAATAAGAGATT
TGATTAATGTATTCCACCACCTCCGCCAGTTAAGAGGAAAAAGGACTCCAAGCCCCCTGATCCTTGATCA
GAACTACATTAACACCAAAAATCAAGTTATCAAAGCAGAGAGGAGGGTGCTAAAGGAGTTGGGATTTTGT
GTTCATGTCAAGCATCCTCATAAGATCATTGTTATGTATTTACAAGTCTTAGAATGTGAACGTAATCAAA
CCCTGGTTCAAACTGCCTGGAATTACATGAATGACAGTCTTCGAACCAATGTGTTTGTTCGATTTCAACC
AGAGACTATAGCATGTGCTTGCATCTACCTTGCAGCTAGAGCACTTCAGATTCCGTTGCCAACTCGTCCC
CATTGGTTTCTTCTTTTCGGTACTACAGAAGAGGAAATCCAGGAAATCTGCATAGAAACACTTAGGCTTT
ATACCAGAAAAAAGCCAAACTATGAATTACTGGAAAAAGAAGTAGAAAAAAGAAAAGTAGCCTTACAAGA
AGCCAAATTAAAAGCAAAGGGATTGAATCCTGATGGAACTCCAGCCCTTTCAACCCTGGGTGGATTTTCT
CCAGCCTCCAAGCCATCATCACCAAGAGAAGTAAAAGCTGAAGAGAAATCACCAATCTCCATTAATGTGA
AGACAGTCAAAAAAGAACCTGAGGATAGACAACAGGCTTCCAAAAGCCCTTACAATGGTGTAAGAAAAGA
CAGCAAGAGAAGTAGAAATAGCAGAAGTGCAAGTCGATCGAGGTCAAGAACACGATCACGTTCTAGATCA
CATACTCCAAGAAGACACTATAATAATAGGCGGAGTCGATCTGGAACATACAGCTCGAGATCAAGAAGCA
GGTCCCGCAGTCACAGTGAAAGCCCTCGAAGACATCATAATCATGGTTCTCCTCACCTTAAGGCCAAGCA
TACCAGAGATGATTTAAAAAGTTCAAACAGACATGGTCATAAAAGGAAAAAATCTCGTTCTCGATCTCAG
AGCAAGTCTCGGGATCACTCAGATGCAGCCAAGAAACACAGGCATGAAAGGGGACATCATAGGGACAGGC
GTGAACGATCTCGCTCCTTTGAGAGGTCCCATAAAAGCAAGCACCATGGTGGCAGTCGCTCAGGACATGG
CAGGCACAGGCGCTGAGAATTCCTGATTGATTGACCGGATCCAGACATGATAAGATACATTGATGAGTTT
GGACAAACCACAACTAGAATGCAGTGAAAAAAATGCTTTATTTGTGAAATTTGTGATGCTATTGCTTTAT
TTGTAACCATTATAAGCTGCAATAAACAAGTTAACAACAACAATTGCATTCATTTTATGTTTCAGGTTCA
GGGGGAGGTGTGGGAGGTTTTTTAAAGCAAGTAAAACCTCTACAAATGTGGTATGGCTGATTATGATCCG
GCTGCCTCGCGCGTTTCGGTGATGACGGTGAAAACCTCTGACACATGCAGCTCCCGGAGACGGTCACAGC
TTGTCTGTAAGCGGATGCCGGGAGCAGACAAGCCCGTCAGGGCGCGTCAGCGGGTGTTGGCGGGTGTCGG
GGCGCAGCCATGACCCAGTCACGTAGCGATAGCGGAGTGTATACTGGCTTAACTATGCGGCATCAGAGCA
GATTGTACTGAGAGTGCACCATATGCGGTGTGAAATACCGCACAGATGCGTAAGGAGAAAATACCGCATC
AGGCGCTCTTCCGCTTCCTCGCTCACTGACTCGCTGCGCTCGGTCGTTCGGCTGCGGCGAGCGGTATCAG
CTCACTCAAAGGCGGTAATACGGTTATCCACAGAATCAGGGGATAACGCAGGAAAGAACATGTGAGCAAA
AGGCCAGCAAAAGGCCAGGAACCGTAAAAAGGCCGCGTTGCTGGCGTTTTTCCATAGGCTCCGCCCCCCT
GACGAGCATCACAAAAATCGACGCTCAAGTCAGAGGTGGCGAAACCCGACAGGACTATAAAGATACCAGG
CGTTTCCCCCTGGAAGCTCCCTCGTGCGCTCTCCTGTTCCGACCCTGCCGCTTACCGGATACCTGTCCGC
CTTTCTCCCTTCGGGAAGCGTGGCGCTTTCTCATAGCTCACGCTGTAGGTATCTCAGTTCGGTGTAGGTC
GTTCGCTCCAAGCTGGGCTGTGTGCACGAACCCCCCGTTCAGCCCGACCGCTGCGCCTTATCCGGTAACT
ATCGTCTTGAGTCCAACCCGGTAAGACACGACTTATCGCCACTGGCAGCAGCCACTGGTAACAGGATTAG
CAGAGCGAGGTATGTAGGCGGTGCTACAGAGTTCTTGAAGTGGTGGCCTAACTACGGCTACACTAGAAGG
ACAGTATTTGGTATCTGCGCTCTGCTGAAGCCAGTTACCTTCGGAAAAAGAGTTGGTAGCTCTTGATCCG
GCAAACAAACCACCGCTGGTAGCGGTGGTTTTTTTGTTTGCAAGCAGCAGATTACGCGCAGAAAAAAAGG
ATCTCAA
Features (pLannotate 1.2.2; 13 found; start..end, strand, type, name):
    171..1031    -  CDS            AmpR: β-lactamase; bla; confers resistance to ampicillin, carbenicillin, and related antibiotics
   1032..1136    -  promoter       AmpR promoter: bla
   1261..1285    +  promoter       tet promoter (fragment): E. coli promoter for tetracycline efflux protein gene
   1297..1626    +  promoter       SV40 promoter: SV40 enhancer and early promoter
   1642..1910    +  LTR            5' LTR (truncated): truncated 5' long terminal repeat (LTR) from human T-cell leukemia virus (HTLV) type 1
   1954..2050    +  intron         SV40 intron: modified SV40 intron with splice donor and acceptor sites
   2107..2127    +  CDS            FLAG (fragment): FLAG® epitope tag, followed by an enterokinase cleavage site
   2146..3723    +  CDS            CCNL1: CCNL1_HUMAN - Experimental evidence at protein level: Swiss-Prot protein existence level 1. Involved in pre-mRNA splicing. Functions in association with cyclin-dependent kinases (CDKs) (PubMed:18216018). Inhibited by the CDK-specific inhibitor CDKN1A/p21 (PubMed:11980906). May play a role in the regulation of RNA polymerase II (pol II). May be a candidate proto- oncogene in head and neck squamous cell carcinomas (HNSCC) (PubMed:12414649, PubMed:15700036). From Homo sapiens (Human).
   3748..3882    -  polyA_signal   SV40 poly(A) signal: SV40 polyadenylation signal
   3905..3988    -  CDS            large T antigen (fragment): large T antigen from SV40 (simian virus 40)
   3991..4031    +  CDS            rop (fragment): Rop protein, which maintains plasmids at low copy number; rop
   4133..4273    +  misc_feature   bom: basis of mobility region from pBR322
   4459..5047    -  rep_origin     ori: high-copy-number ColE1/pMB1/pBR322/pUC origin of replication
