[The description below was written by a language model from this plasmid's Addgene catalogue record and pLannotate feature annotations shown in this document.]
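Description:
pFLEX-FLAG-human Cyclin L1 alpha is a mammalian expression plasmid of about 5 kb, built on the pFLEX backbone, for producing an epitope-tagged form of the alpha isoform of human cyclin L1 (CCNL1). It is propagated in E. coli through a ColE1/pMB1-type origin of replication and selected with ampicillin via the β-lactamase gene and its native promoter. Small remnants of pBR322-derived sequence, including a bom site and fragments of rop and the tet promoter, are also annotated in the backbone. No mammalian selection marker appears in the feature table, so the plasmid seems suited mainly to transient transfection.

Expression is driven by the SRalpha promoter. In the annotation this appears as its component parts: the SV40 enhancer and early promoter, followed by a truncated segment of the HTLV-1 5' LTR. This composite arrangement is designed to give strong transcription in a broad range of mammalian cells. A modified SV40 intron with splice donor and acceptor sites lies downstream of the promoter and is a common addition for improving mRNA processing and expression. Next comes an N-terminal FLAG tag and then the 1,578 bp CCNL1 coding sequence, which was cloned into an EcoRI site retained at both ends. An SV40 polyadenylation signal follows the insert, although it is annotated on the opposite strand, next to a small large T antigen fragment.

Cyclin L1 associates with cyclin-dependent kinases and is involved in pre-mRNA splicing. The associated publication examined interactions of cyclin L isoforms with CDK11 and splicing factors and their influence on splice site selection. The FLAG tag allows the expressed protein to be detected or immunoprecipitated in such interaction and functional studies.
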