Addgene plasmid #240145: pFLEX-FLAG-human Cyclin L1 alpha
Purpose: Express Cyclin L1 alpha
Depositing lab: Vincent Kidd & Jill Lahti & Martine Roussel. Depositing organization: St. Jude Children's Research Hospital. Publication: Characterization of cyclin L1 and L2 interactions with CDK11 and splicing factors: influence of cyclin L isoforms on splice site selection. Loyer P, Trembley JH, Grenet JA, Busson A, Corlu A, Zhao W, Kocak M, Kidd VJ, Lahti JM. J Biol Chem. 2008 Mar 21;283(12):7721-32. doi: 10.1074/jbc.M708188200. Epub 2008 Jan 23. PubMed 18216018.
Backbone
  Vector backbone: pFLEX
  Backbone size w/o insert (bp): 3442
  Vector type: Mammalian Expression
Growth in bacteria
  Bacterial resistance: Ampicillin, 100 μg/mL
  Growth temperature: 37°C
  Growth strain: DH5alpha
  Copy number: Unknown
Gene/Insert
  Gene/Insert name: Cyclin L1 alpha
  Species: H. sapiens (human)
  Insert size (bp): 1578
  Entrez Gene: CCNL1 (a.k.a. ANIA6A, BM-001, PRO1073, ania-6a)
  Promoter: SRalpha
  Tag / fusion protein: FLAG (N terminal on insert)
  Cloning method: Restriction Enzyme; 5′ cloning site EcoRI (not destroyed); 3′ cloning site EcoRI (not destroyed)
  Sequencing primers: 5′ pFLEX forw; 3′ pFLEX rev
Terms and licenses: Academic/Nonprofit Terms; Industry Terms: Not Available to Industry
Depositor comments: Plasmid developed at St Jude Children's Research Hospital by the late Drs Vincent Kidd and Jill Lahti. Dr Roussel is responsible for the distribution of the plasmids.
How to cite: pFLEX-FLAG-human Cyclin L1 alpha was a gift from Vincent Kidd & Jill Lahti & Martine Roussel (Addgene plasmid # 240145 ; http://n2t.net/addgene:240145 ; RRID:Addgene_240145)
